>Addgene plasmid #146635 | pCIneo-myc-SBP_J | depositor full sequence | sequence record 289081 | Full Sequence
TCAATATTGGCCATTAGCCATATTATTCATTGGTTATATAGCATAAATCAATATTGGCTATTGGCCATTG
CATACGTTGTATCTATATCATAATATGTACATTTATATTGGCTCATGTCCAATATGACCGCCATGTTGGC
ATTGATTATTGACTAGTTATTAATAGTAATCAATTACGGGGTCATTAGTTCATAGCCCATATATGGAGTT
CCGCGTTACATAACTTACGGTAAATGGCCCGCCTGGCTGACCGCCCAACGACCCCCGCCCATTGACGTCA
ATAATGACGTATGTTCCCATAGTAACGCCAATAGGGACTTTCCATTGACGTCAATGGGTGGAGTATTTAC
GGTAAACTGCCCACTTGGCAGTACATCAAGTGTATCATATGCCAAGTCCGCCCCCTATTGACGTCAATGA
CGGTAAATGGCCCGCCTGGCATTATGCCCAGTACATGACCTTACGGGACTTTCCTACTTGGCAGTACATC
TACGTATTAGTCATCGCTATTACCATGGTGATGCGGTTTTGGCAGTACACCAATGGGCGTGGATAGCGGT
TTGACTCACGGGGATTTCCAAGTCTCCACCCCATTGACGTCAATGGGAGTTTGTTTTGGCACCAAAATCA
ACGGGACTTTCCAAAATGTCGTAACAACTGCGATCGCCCGCCCCGTTGACGCAAATGGGCGGTAGGCGTG
TACGGTGGGAGGTCTATATAAGCAGAGCTCGTTTAGTGAACCGTCAGATCACTAGAAGCTTTATTGCGGT
AGTTTATCACAGTTAAATTGCTAACGCAGTCAGTGCTTCTGACACAACAGTCTCGAACTTAAGCTGCAGT
GACTCTCTTAAGGTAGCCTTGCAGAAGTTGGTCGTGAGGCACTGGGCAGGTAAGTATCAAGGTTACAAGA
CAGGTTTAAGGAGACCAATAGAAACTGGGCTTGTCGAGACAGAGAAGACTCTTGCGTTTCTGATAGGCAC
CTATTGGTCTTACTGACATCCACTTTGCCTTTCTCTCCACAGGTGTCCACTCCCAGTTCAATTACAGCTC
TTAAGGCTAGAGTACTTAATACGACTCACTATAGGCTAGCCAATTGCGGCCACCATGGAGCAGAAACTCA
TCTCTGAAGAAGACCTGAATCCCGGAAGCGGTAGCGGTACCATGGACGAGAAGACCACCGGCTGGAGGGG
CGGCCACGTGGTGGAGGGCCTGGCCGGCGAGCTGGAGCAGCTGCGGGCCAGGCTGGAGCACCACCCTCAG
GGCCAGCGGGAGCCCTCCGGCGGCTGCAAGCCCCTCGAGAATTCACGCGTGGTACCTCTAGAGTCGACCC
GGGCGGCCGCTTCCCTTTAGTGAGGGTTAATGCTTCGAGCAGACATGATAAGATACATTGATGAGTTTGG
ACAAACCACAACTAGAATGCAGTGAAAAAAATGCTTTATTTGTGAAATTTGTGATGCTATTGCTTTATTT
GTAACCATTATAAGCTGCAATAAACAAGTTAACAACAACAATTGCATTCATTTTATGTTTCAGGTTCAGG
GGGAGATGTGGGAGGTTTTTTAAAGCAAGTAAAACCTCTACAAATGTGGTAAAATCCGATAAGGATCGAT
CCGGGCTGGCGTAATAGCGAAGAGGCCCGCACCGATCGCCCTTCCCAACAGTTGCGCAGCCTGAATGGCG
AATGG
[124 nt withheld, positions 1686-1809]
C
[91 nt withheld, positions 1811-1901]
A
[49 nt withheld, positions 1903-1951]
CCTTTGACGTTGGAGTCCACGTTCTTT
[37 nt withheld, positions 1979-2015]
ACCCTATCTCGGTCTATTCTTTTGATTTATAAGGGATTTTGCCGATTTCGGCCTATTGGTTAAAAAATGA
GCTGATTTAACAAAAATTTAACGCGAATTTTAACAAAATATTAACGCTTACAATTTCCTGATGCGGTATT
TTCTCCTTACGCATCTGTGCGGTATTTCACACCGCATACGCGGATCTGCGCAGCACCATGGCCTGAAATA
ACCTCTGAAAGAGGAACTTGGTTAGGTACCTTCTGAGGCGGAAAGAACCAGCTGTGGAATGTGTGTCAGT
TAGGGTGTGGAAAGTCCCCAGGCTCCCCAGCAGGCAGAAGTATGCAAAGCATGCATCTCAATTAGTCAGC
AACCAGGTGTGGAAAGTCCCCAGGCTCCCCAGCAGGCAGAAGTATGCAAAGCATGCATCTCAATTAGTCA
GCAACCATAGTCCCGCCCCTAACTCCGCCCATCCCGCCCCTAACTCCGCCCAGTTCCGCCCATTCTCCGC
CCCATGGCTGACTAATTTTTTTTATTTATGCAGAGGCCGAGGCCGCCTCGGCCTCTGAGCTATTCCAGAA
GTAGTGAGGAGGCTTTTTTGGAGGCCTAGGCTTTTGCAAAAAGCTTGATTCTTCTGACACAACAGTCTCG
AACTTAAGGCTAGAGCCACCATGATTGAACAAGATGGATTGCACGCAGGTTCTCCGGCCGCTTGGGTGGA
GAGGCTATTCGGCTATGACTGGGCACAACAGACAATCGGCTGCTCTGATGCCGCCGTGTTCCGGCTGTCA
GCGCAGGGGCGCCCGGTTCTTTTTGTCAAGACCGACCTGTCCGGTGCCCTGAATGAACTGCAGGACGAGG
CAGCGCGGCTATCGTGGCTGGCCACGACGGGCGTTCCTTGCGCAGCTGTGCTCGACGTTGTCACTGAAGC
GGGAAGGGACTGGCTGCTATTGGGCGAAGTGCCGGGGCAGGATCTCCTGTCATCTCACCTTGCTCCTGCC
GAGAAAGTATCCATCATGGCTGATGCAATGCGGCGGCTGCATACGCTTGATCCGGCTACCTGCCCATTCG
ACCACCAAGCGAAACATCGCATCGAGCGAGCACGTACTCGGATGGAAGCCGGTCTTGTCGATCAGGATGA
TCTGGACGAAGAGCATCAGGGGCTCGCGCCAGCCGAACTGTTCGCCAGGCTCAAGGCGCGCATGCCCGAC
GGCGAGGATCTCGTCGTGACCCATGGCGATGCCTGCTTGCCGAATATCATGGTGGAAAATGGCCGCTTTT
CTGGATTCATCGACTGTGGCCGGCTGGGTGTGGCGGACCGCTATCAGGACATAGCGTTGGCTACCCGTGA
TATTGCTGAAGAGCTTGGCGGCGAATGGGCTGACCGCTTCCTCGTGCTTTACGGTATCGCCGCTCCCGAT
TCGCAGCGCATCGCCTTCTATCGCCTTCTTGACGAGTTCTTCTGAGCGGGACTCTGGGGTTCGAAATGAC
CGACCAAGCGACGCCCAACCTGCCATCACGATGGCCGCAATAAAATATCTTTATTTTCATTACATCTGTG
TGTTGGTTTTTTGTGTGAATCGATAGCGATAAGGATCCGCGTATGGTGCACTCTCAGTACAATCTGCTCT
GATGCCGCATAGTTAAGCCAGCCCCGACACCCGCCAACACCCGCTGACGCGCCCTGACGGGCTTGTCTGC
TCCCGGCATCCGCTTACAGACAAGCTGTGACCGTCTCCGGGAGCTGCATGTGTCAGAGGTTTTCACCGTC
ATCACCGAAACGCGCGAGACGAAAGGGCCTCGTGATACGCCTATTTTTATAGGTTAATGTCATGATAATA
ATGGTTTCTTAGACGTCAGGTGGCACTTTTCGGGGAAATGTGCGCGGAACCCCTATTTGTTTATTTTTCT
AAATACATTCAAATATGTATCCGCTCATGAGACAATAACCCTGATAAATGCTTCAATAATATTGAAAAAG
GAAGAGTATGAGTATTCAACATTTCCGTGTCGCCCTTATTCCCTTTTTTGCGGCATTTTGCCTTCCTGTT
TTTGCTCACCCAGAAACGCTGGTGAAAGTAAAAGATGCTGAAGATCAGTTGGGTGCACGAGTGGGTTACA
TCGAACTGGATCTCAACAGCGGTAAGATCCTTGAGAGTTTTCGCCCCGAAGAACGTTTTCCAATGATGAG
CACTTTTAAAGTTCTGCTATGTGGCGCGGTATTATCCCGTATTGACGCCGGGCAAGAGCAACTCGGTCGC
CGCATACACTATTCTCAGAATGACTTGGTTGAGTACTCACCAGTCACAGAAAAGCATCTTACGGATGGCA
TGACAGTAAGAGAATTATGCAGTGCTGCCATAACCATGAGTGATAACACTGCGGCCAACTTACTTCTGAC
AACGATCGGAGGACCGAAGGAGCTAACCGCTTTTTTGCACAACATGGGGGATCATGTAACTCGCCTTGAT
CGTTGGGAACCGGAGCTGAATGAAGCCATACCAAACGACGAGCGTGACACCACGATGCCTGTAGCAATGG
CAACAACGTTGCGCAAACTATTAACTGGCGAACTACTTACTCTAGCTTCCCGGCAACAATTAATAGACTG
GATGGAGGCGGATAAAGTTGCAGGACCACTTCTGCGCTCGGCCCTTCCGGCTGGCTGGTTTATTGCTGAT
AAATCTGGAGCCGGTGAGCGTGGGTCTCGCGGTATCATTGCAGCACTGGGGCCAGATGGTAAGCCCTCCC
GTATCGTAGTTATCTACACGACGGGGAGTCAGGCAACTATGGATGAACGAAATAGACAGATCGCTGAGAT
AGGTGCCTCACTGATTAAGCATTGGTAACTGTCAGACCAAGTTTACTCATATATACTTTAGATTGATTTA
AAACTTCATTTTTAATTTAAAAGGATCTAGGTGAAGATCCTTTTTGATAATCTCATGACCAAAATCCCTT
AACGTGAGTTTTCGTTCCACTGAGCGTCAGACCCCGTAGAAAAGATCAAAGGATCTTCTTGAGATCCTTT
TTTTCTGCGCGTAATCTGCTGCTTGCAAACAAAAAAACCACCGCTACCAGCGGTGGTTTGTTTGCCGGAT
CAAGAGCTACCAACTCTTTTTCCGAAGGTAACTGGCTTCAGCAGAGCGCAGATACCAAATACTGTTCTTC
TAGTGTAGCCGTAGTTAGGCCACCACTTCAAGAACTCTGTAGCACCGCCTACATACCTCGCTCTGCTAAT
CCTGTTACCAGTGGCTGCTGCCAGTGGCGATAAGTCGTGTCTTACCGGGTTGGACTCAAGACGATAGTTA
CCGGATAAGGCGCAGCGGTCGGGCTGAACGGGGGGTTCGTGCACACAGCCCAGCTTGGAGCGAACGACCT
ACACCGAACTGAGATACCTACAGCGTGAGCTATGAGAAAGCGCCACGCTTCCCGAAGGGAGAAAGGCGGA
CAGGTATCCGGTAAGCGGCAGGGTCGGAACAGGAGAGCGCACGAGGGAGCTTCCAGGGGGAAACGCCTGG
TATCTTTATAGTCCTGTCGGGTTTCGCCACCTCTGACTTGAGCGTCGATTTTTGTGATGCTCGTCAGGGG
GGCGGAGCCTATGGAAAAACGCCAGCAACGCGGCCTTTTTACGGTTCCTGGCCTTTTGCTGGCCTTTTGC
TCACATGGCTCGACAGATCT
Features (pLannotate 1.2.2; 20 found; start..end, strand, type, name):
    140..517     +  enhancer       CMV enhancer: human cytomegalovirus immediate early enhancer
    518..729     +  promoter       CMV promoter: human cytomegalovirus (CMV) immediate early promoter
    890..1022    +  intron         chimeric intron: chimera between introns from human β-globin and immunoglobulin heavy chain genes
   1067..1085    +  promoter       T7 promoter: promoter for bacteriophage T7 RNA polymerase
   1108..1133    +  CDS            3xMyc (fragment): 3 tandem Myc epitope tags
   1162..1275    +  CDS            SBP: streptavidin-binding peptide selected from a peptide library; binds streptavidin with nanomolar affinity (Keefe et al., 2001)
   1344..1361    -  promoter       T3 promoter (fragment): promoter for bacteriophage T3 RNA polymerase
   1379..1500    -  polyA_signal   SV40 poly(A) signal: SV40 polyadenylation signal
   1523..1591    -  CDS            large T antigen (fragment): large T antigen from SV40 (simian virus 40)
   1615..1682    +  CDS            lacZα (fragment): LacZα fragment of β-galactosidase; lacZ fragment
   1686..2114    +  rep_origin     f1 ori (sequence partly withheld): f1 bacteriophage origin of replication; arrow indicates direction of (+) strand synthesis
   2142..2193    -  misc_feature   bom (fragment): basis of mobility region from pBR322
   2258..2615    +  promoter       SV40 promoter: SV40 enhancer and early promoter
   2666..3457    +  CDS            neo: KKA2_KLEPN - Also known as kan, nptII. Experimental evidence at protein level: Swiss-Prot protein existence level 1. Resistance to kanamycin, neomycin, paromomycin, ribostamycin, butirosin and gentamicin B. From Klebsiella pneumoniae.
   3524..3572    +  polyA_signal   poly(A) signal: synthetic polyadenylation signal
   3592..3646    -  misc_feature   bom (fragment): basis of mobility region from pBR322
   3748..3783    -  CDS            rop (fragment): Rop protein, which maintains plasmids at low copy number; rop
   3878..3982    +  promoter       AmpR promoter: bla
   3983..4843    +  CDS            AmpR: β-lactamase; bla; confers resistance to ampicillin, carbenicillin, and related antibiotics
   5014..5602    +  rep_origin     ori: high-copy-number ColE1/pMB1/pBR322/pUC origin of replication
