[The description below was written by a language model from this plasmid's Addgene catalogue record and pLannotate feature annotations shown in this document.]
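Description:
pCIneo-myc-SBP_J is an empty mammalian expression backbone of 5,675 nt derived from pCI-neo, modified by the addition of a myc epitope tag and a streptavidin-binding peptide (SBP). No gene of interest is present. It is intended to receive a coding sequence that will then be expressed as a tagged fusion protein. In bacteria it is maintained as a high-copy plasmid through a ColE1/pUC-type origin and selected with ampicillin via the β-lactamase gene. An f1 origin is also present, which permits production of single-stranded DNA.

The expression cassette is driven by the human cytomegalovirus immediate-early enhancer and promoter, followed by a chimeric β-globin/immunoglobulin intron, an element generally included to improve transcript processing and expression. A T7 promoter sits just upstream of the tag region, allowing in vitro transcription. It is followed by a short sequence annotated as a fragment of a 3xMyc element, consistent with the single myc tag described by the depositor, and then the SBP coding sequence. Both tags lie upstream of the T3 promoter fragment and the SV40 polyadenylation signal, which suggests that inserts are cloned downstream of the tags to give N-terminal myc-SBP fusions, although the record does not describe the cloning sites or reading frame. A separate cassette, with the SV40 enhancer/early promoter driving the neomycin phosphotransferase gene and ending in a synthetic poly(A) signal, allows G418 selection of stably transfected mammalian cells.

The tag combination suits detection with anti-myc antibodies and affinity capture on streptavidin resin, for example in pulldown experiments, though the record states only a general mammalian expression purpose.
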