Addgene plasmid #146635: pCIneo-myc-SBP_J
Purpose: (Empty Backbone) Mammalian Expression vector
Depositing lab: Elisa Izaurralde. Depositing organization: Max Planck Institute for Developmental Biology.
Backbone
  Vector backbone: pCI-neo
  Vector type: Mammalian Expression
Growth in bacteria
  Bacterial resistance: Ampicillin, 100 μg/mL
  Growth temperature: 37°C
  Growth strain: DH5alpha
  Copy number: High Copy
Gene/Insert
  Gene/Insert name: None
Terms and licenses: Academic/Nonprofit Terms; Industry Terms: Not Available to Industry
Depositor comments: Cloning vector pCI-neo, modified with a myc-tag and a Strepavidin binding protein (SBP) Plasmids from this collection were made available to the research community and donated after the lab closed. Please note that the sequence provided by the depositing laboratory may be theoretical/predicted or based on Sanger sequencing results. There may be discrepancies between sequencing results obtained by Addgene and the depositor sequence. If an Addgene verified sequence is not available, please contact before placing your order to request that our lab fully sequence the plasmid.
How to cite: pCIneo-myc-SBP_J was a gift from Elisa Izaurralde (Addgene plasmid # 146635 ; http://n2t.net/addgene:146635 ; RRID:Addgene_146635)
